>Addgene plasmid #76715 | CSNK1D gRNA (BRDN0001146126) | addgene full sequence | sequence record 189006 | Addgene Assembled Sequence
CCCGGGTGCAAAGATGGATAAAGTTTTAAACAGAGAGGAATCTTTGCAGCTAATGGACCTTCTAGGTCTT
GAAAGGAGTGGGAATTGGCTCCGGTGCCCGTCAGTGGGCAGAGCGCACATCGCCCACAGTCCCCGAGAAG
TTGGGGGGAGGGGTCGGCAATTGATCCGGTGCCTAGAGAAGGTGGCGCGGGGTAAACTGGGAAAGTGATG
TCGTGTACTGGCTCCGCCTTTTTCCCGAGGGTGGGGGAGAACCGTATATAAGTGCAGTAGTCGCCGTGAA
CGTTCTTTTTCGCAACGGGTTTGCCGCCAGAACACAGGTAAGTGCCGTGTGTGGTTCCCGCGGGCCTGGC
CTCTTTACGGGTTATGGCCCTTGCGTGCCTTGAATTACTTCCACCTGGCTGCAGTACGTGATTCTTGATC
CCGAGCTTCGGGTTGGAAGTGGGTGGGAGAGTTCGAGGCCTTGCGCTTAAGGAGCCCCTTCGCCTCGTGC
TTGAGTTGAGGCCTGGCCTGGGCGCTGGGGCCGCCGCGTGCGAATCTGGTGGCACCTTCGCGCCTGTCTC
GCTGCTTTCGATAAGTCTCTAGCCATTTAAAATTTTTGATGACCTGCTGCGACGCTTTTTTTCTGGCAAG
ATAGTCTTGTAAATGCGGGCCAAGATCTGCACACTGGTATTTCGGTTTTTGGGGCCGCGGGCGGCGACGG
GGCCCGTGCGTCCCAGCGCACATGTTCGGCGAGGCGGGGCCTGCGAGCGCGGCCACCGAGAATCGGACGG
GGGTAGTCTCAAGCTGGCCGGCCTGCTCTGGTGCCTGGCCTCGCGCCGCCGTGTATCGCCCCGCCCTGGG
CGGCAAGGCTGGCCCGGTCGGCACCAGTTGCGTGAGCGGAAAGATGGCCGCTTCCCGGCCCTGCTGCAGG
GAGCTCAAAATGGAGGACGCGGCGCTCGGGAGAGCGGGCGGGTGAGTCACCCACACAAAGGAAAAGGGCC
TTTCCGTCCTCAGCCGTCGCTTCATGTGACTCCACGGAGTACCGGGCGCCGTCCAGGCACCTCGATTAGT
TCTCGAGCTTTTGGAGTACGTCGTCTTTAGGTTGGGGGGAGGGGTTTTATGCGATGGAGTTTCCCCACAC
TGAGTGGGTGGAGACTGAAGTTAGGCCAGCTTGGCACTTGATGTAATTCTCCTTGGAATTTGCCCTTTTT
GAGTTTGGATCTTGGTTCATTCTCAAGCCTCAGACAGTGGTTCAAAGTTTTTTTCTTCCATTTCAGGTGT
CGTGACGTACGGCCACCATGACCGAGTACAAGCCCACGGTGCGCCTCGCCACCCGCGACGACGTCCCCAG
GGCCGTACGCACCCTCGCCGCCGCGTTCGCCGACTACCCCGCCACGCGCCACACCGTCGATCCGGACCGC
CACATCGAGCGGGTCACCGAGCTGCAAGAACTCTTCCTCACGCGCGTCGGGCTCGACATCGGCAAGGTGT
GGGTCGCGGACGACGGCGCCGCCGTGGCGGTCTGGACCACGCCGGAGAGCGTCGAAGCGGGGGCGGTGTT
CGCCGAGATCGGCCCGCGCATGGCCGAGTTGAGCGGTTCCCGGCTGGCCGCGCAGCAACAGATGGAAGGC
CTCCTGGCGCCGCACCGGCCCAAGGAGCCCGCGTGGTTCCTGGCCACCGTCGGAGTCTCGCCCGACCACC
AGGGCAAGGGTCTGGGCAGCGCCGTCGTGCTCCCCGGAGTGGAGGCGGCCGAGCGCGCCGGGGTGCCCGC
CTTCCTGGAGACCTCCGCGCCCCGCAACCTCCCCTTCTACGAGCGGCTCGGCTTCACCGTCACCGCCGAC
GTCGAGGTGCCCGAAGGACCGCGCACCTGGTGCATGACCCGCAAGCCCGGTGCCTGAACGCGTTAAGTCG
ACAATCAACCTCTGGATTACAAAATTTGTGAAAGATTGACTGGTATTCTTAACTATGTTGCTCCTTTTAC
GCTATGTGGATACGCTGCTTTAATGCCTTTGTATCATGCTATTGCTTCCCGTATGGCTTTCATTTTCTCC
TCCTTGTATAAATCCTGGTTGCTGTCTCTTTATGAGGAGTTGTGGCCCGTTGTCAGGCAACGTGGCGTGG
TGTGCACTGTGTTTGCTGACGCAACCCCCACTGGTTGGGGCATTGCCACCACCTGTCAGCTCCTTTCCGG
GACTTTCGCTTTCCCCCTCCCTATTGCCACGGCGGAACTCATCGCCGCCTGCCTTGCCCGCTGCTGGACA
GGGGCTCGGCTGTTGGGCACTGACAATTCCGTGGTGTTGTCGGGGAAATCATCGTCCTTTCCTTGGCTGC
TCGCCTGTGTTGCCACCTGGATTCTGCGCGGGACGTCCTTCTGCTACGTCCCTTCGGCCCTCAATCCAGC
GGACCTTCCTTCCCGCGGCCTGCTGCCGGCTCTGCGGCCTCTTCCGCGTCTTCGCCTTCGCCCTCAGACG
AGTCGGATCTCCCTTTGGGCCGCCTCCCCGCGTCGACTTTAAGACCAATGACTTACAAGGCAGCTGTAGA
TCTTAGCCACTTTTTAAAAGAAAAGGGGGGACTGGAAGGGCTAATTCACTCCCAACGAAGACAAGATCTG
CTTTTTGCTTGTACTGGGTCTCTCTGGTTAGACCAGATCTGAGCCTGGGAGCTCTCTGGCTAACTAGGGA
ACCCACTGCTTAAGCCTCAATAAAGCTTGCCTTGAGTGCTTCAAGTAGTGTGTGCCCGTCTGTTGTGTGA
CTCTGGTAACTAGAGATCCCTCAGACCCTTTTAGTCAGTGTGGAAAATCTCTAGCAGTACGTATAGTAGT
TCATGTCATCTTATTATTCAGTATTTATAACTTGCAAAGAAATGAATATCAGAGAGTGAGAGGAACTTGT
TTATTGCAGCTTATAATGGTTACAAATAAAGCAATAGCATCACAAATTTCACAAATAAAGCATTTTTTTC
ACTGCATTCTAGTTGTGGTTTGTCCAAACTCATCAATGTATCTTATCATGTCTGGCTCTAGCTATCCCGC
CCCTAACTCCGCCCATCCCGCCCCTAACTCCGCCCAGTTCCGCCCATTCTCCGCCCCATGGCTGACTAAT
TTTTTTTATTTATGCAGAGGCCGAGGCCGCCTCGGCCTCTGAGCTATTCCAGAAGTAGTGAGGAGGCTTT
TTTGGAGGCCTAGGGACGTACCCAATTCGCCCTATAGTGAGTCGTATTACGCGCGCTCACTGGCCGTCGT
TTTACAACGTCGTGACTGGGAAAACCCTGGCGTTACCCAACTTAATCGCCTTGCAGCACATCCCCCTTTC
GCCAGCTGGCGTAATAGCGAAGAGGCCCGCACCGATCGCCCTTCCCAACAGTTGCGCAGCCTGAATGGCG
AATGGG
[124 nt withheld, positions 3367-3490]
C
[91 nt withheld, positions 3492-3582]
A
[49 nt withheld, positions 3584-3632]
CCTTTGACGTTGGAGTCCACGTTCTTT
[37 nt withheld, positions 3660-3696]
ACCCTATCTCGGTCTATTCTTTTGATTTATAAGGGATTTTGCCGATTTCGGCCTATTGGTTAAAAAATGA
GCTGATTTAACAAAAATTTAACGCGAATTTTAACAAAATATTAACGCTTACAATTTAGGTGGCACTTTTC
GGGGAAATGTGCGCGGAACCCCTATTTGTTTATTTTTCTAAATACATTCAAATATGTATCCGCTCATGAG
ACAATAACCCTGATAAATGCTTCAATAATATTGAAAAAGGAAGAGTATGAGTATTCAACATTTCCGTGTC
GCCCTTATTCCCTTTTTTGCGGCATTTTGCCTTCCTGTTTTTGCTCACCCAGAAACGCTGGTGAAAGTAA
AAGATGCTGAAGATCAGTTGGGTGCACGAGTGGGTTACATCGAACTGGATCTCAACAGCGGTAAGATCCT
TGAGAGTTTTCGCCCCGAAGAACGTTTTCCAATGATGAGCACTTTTAAAGTTCTGCTATGTGGCGCGGTA
TTATCCCGTATTGACGCCGGGCAAGAGCAACTCGGTCGCCGCATACACTATTCTCAGAATGACTTGGTTG
AGTACTCACCAGTCACAGAAAAGCATCTTACGGATGGCATGACAGTAAGAGAATTATGCAGTGCTGCCAT
AACCATGAGTGATAACACTGCGGCCAACTTACTTCTGACAACGATCGGAGGACCGAAGGAGCTAACCGCT
TTTTTGCACAACATGGGGGATCATGTAACTCGCCTTGATCGTTGGGAACCGGAGCTGAATGAAGCCATAC
CAAACGACGAGCGTGACACCACGATGCCTGTAGCAATGGCAACAACGTTGCGCAAACTATTAACTGGCGA
ACTACTTACTCTAGCTTCCCGGCAACAATTAATAGACTGGATGGAGGCGGATAAAGTTGCAGGACCACTT
CTGCGCTCGGCCCTTCCGGCTGGCTGGTTTATTGCTGATAAATCTGGAGCCGGTGAGCGTGGGTCTCGCG
GTATCATTGCAGCACTGGGGCCAGATGGTAAGCCCTCCCGTATCGTAGTTATCTACACGACGGGGAGTCA
GGCAACTATGGATGAACGAAATAGACAGATCGCTGAGATAGGTGCCTCACTGATTAAGCATTGGTAACTG
TCAGACCAAGTTTACTCATATATACTTTAGATTGATTTAAAACTTCATTTTTAATTTAAAAGGATCTAGG
TGAAGATCCTTTTTGATAATCTCATGACCAAAATCCCTTAACGTGAGTTTTCGTTCCACTGAGCGTCAGA
CCCCGTAGAAAAGATCAAAGGATCTTCTTGAGATCCTTTTTTTCTGCGCGTAATCTGCTGCTTGCAAACA
AAAAAACCACCGCTACCAGCGGTGGTTTGTTTGCCGGATCAAGAGCTACCAACTCTTTTTCCGAAGGTAA
CTGGCTTCAGCAGAGCGCAGATACCAAATACTGTTCTTCTAGTGTAGCCGTAGTTAGGCCACCACTTCAA
GAACTCTGTAGCACCGCCTACATACCTCGCTCTGCTAATCCTGTTACCAGTGGCTGCTGCCAGTGGCGAT
AAGTCGTGTCTTACCGGGTTGGACTCAAGACGATAGTTACCGGATAAGGCGCAGCGGTCGGGCTGAACGG
GGGGTTCGTGCACACAGCCCAGCTTGGAGCGAACGACCTACACCGAACTGAGATACCTACAGCGTGAGCT
ATGAGAAAGCGCCACGCTTCCCGAAGGGAGAAAGGCGGACAGGTATCCGGTAAGCGGCAGGGTCGGAACA
GGAGAGCGCACGAGGGAGCTTCCAGGGGGAAACGCCTGGTATCTTTATAGTCCTGTCGGGTTTCGCCACC
TCTGACTTGAGCGTCGATTTTTGTGATGCTCGTCAGGGGGGCGGAGCCTATGGAAAAACGCCAGCAACGC
GGCCTTTTTACGGTTCCTGGCCTTTTGCTGGCCTTTTGCTCACATGTTCTTTCCTGCGTTATCCCCTGAT
TCTGTGGATAACCGTATTACCGCCTTTGAGTGAGCTGATACCGCTCGCCGCAGCCGAACGACCGAGCGCA
GCGAGTCAGTGAGCGAGGAAGCGGAAGAGCGCCCAATACGCAAACCGCCTCTCCCCGCGCGTTGGCCGAT
TCATTAATGCAGCTGGCACGACAGGTTTCCCGACTGGAAAGCGGGCAGTGAGCGCAACGCAATTAATGTG
AGTTAGCTCACTCATTAGGCACCCCAGGCTTTACACTTTATGCTTCCGGCTCGTATGTTGTGTGGAATTG
TGAGCGGATAACAATTTCACACAGGAAACAGCTATGACCATGATTACGCCAAGCGCGCAATTAACCCTCA
CTAAAGGGAACAAAAGCTGGAGCTGCAAGCTTAATGTAGTCTTATGCAATACTCTTGTAGTCTTGCAACA
TGGTAACGATGAGTTAGCAACATGCCTTACAAGGAGAGAAAAAGCACCGTGCATGCCGATTGGTGGAAGT
AAGGTGGTACGATCGTGCCTTATTAGGAAGGCAACAGACGGGTCTGACATGGATTGGACGAACCACTGAA
TTGCCGCATTGCAGAGATATTGTATTTAAGTGCCTAGCTCGATACATAAACGGGTCTCTCTGGTTAGACC
AGATCTGAGCCTGGGAGCTCTCTGGCTAACTAGGGAACCCACTGCTTAAGCCTCAATAAAGCTTGCCTTG
AGTGCTTCAAGTAGTGTGTGCCCGTCTGTTGTGTGACTCTGGTAACTAGAGATCCCTCAGACCCTTTTAG
TCAGTGTGGAAAATCTCTAGCAGTGGCGCCCGAACAGGGACTTGAAAGCGAAAGGGAAACCAGAGGAGCT
CTCTCGACGCAGGACTCGGCTTGCTGAAGCGCGCACGGCAAGAGGCGAGGGGCGGCGACTGGTGAGTACG
CCAAAAATTTTGACTAGCGGAGGCTAGAAGGAGAGAGATGGGTGCGAGAGCGTCAGTATTAAGCGGGGGA
GAATTAGATCGCGATGGGAAAAAATTCGGTTAAGGCCAGGGGGAAAGAAAAAATATAAATTAAAACATAT
AGTATGGGCAAGCAGGGAGCTAGAACGATTCGCAGTTAATCCTGGCCTGTTAGAAACATCAGAAGGCTGT
AGACAAATACTGGGACAGCTACAACCATCCCTTCAGACAGGATCAGAAGAACTTAGATCATTATATAATA
CAGTAGCAACCCTCTATTGTGTGCATCAAAGGATAGAGATAAAAGACACCAAGGAAGCTTTAGACAAGAT
AGAGGAAGAGCAAAACAAAAGTAAGACCACCGCACAGCAAGCGGCCGCTGATCTTCAGACCTGGAGGAGG
AGATATGAGGGACAATTGGAGAAGTGAATTATATAAATATAAAGTAGTAAAAATTGAACCATTAGGAGTA
GCACCCACCAAGGCAAAGAGAAGAGTGGTGCAGAGAGAAAAAAGAGCAGTGGGAATAGGAGCTTTGTTCC
TTGGGTTCTTGGGAGCAGCAGGAAGCACTATGGGCGCAGCGTCAATGACGCTGACGGTACAGGCCAGACA
ATTATTGTCTGGTATAGTGCAGCAGCAGAACAATTTGCTGAGGGCTATTGAGGCGCAACAGCATCTGTTG
CAACTCACAGTCTGGGGCATCAAGCAGCTCCAGGCAAGAATCCTGGCTGTGGAAAGATACCTAAAGGATC
AACAGCTCCTGGGGATTTGGGGTTGCTCTGGAAAACTCATTTGCACCACTGCTGTGCCTTGGAATGCTAG
TTGGAGTAATAAATCTCTGGAACAGATTTGGAATCACACGACCTGGATGGAGTGGGACAGAGAAATTAAC
AATTACACAAGCTTAATACACTCCTTAATTGAAGAATCGCAAAACCAGCAAGAAAAGAATGAACAAGAAT
TATTGGAATTAGATAAATGGGCAAGTTTGTGGAATTGGTTTAACATAACAAATTGGCTGTGGTATATAAA
ATTATTCATAATGATAGTAGGAGGCTTGGTAGGTTTAAGAATAGTTTTTGCTGTACTTTCTATAGTGAAT
AGAGTTAGGCAGGGATATTCACCATTATCGTTTCAGACCCACCTCCCAACCCCGAGGGGACCCAGAGAGG
GCCTATTTCCCATGATTCCTTCATATTTGCATATACGATACAAGGCTGTTAGAGAGATAATTAGAATTAA
TTTGACTGTAAACACAAAGATATTAGTACAAAATACGTGACGTAGAAAGTAATAATTTCTTGGGTAGTTT
GCAGTTTTAAAATTATGTTTTAAAATGGACTATCATATGCTTACCGTAACTTGAAAGTATTTCGATTTCT
TGGCTTTATATATCTTGTGGAAAGGACGAAACACCGAGAGGGGGACTACAACGTCAGTTTTAGAGCTAGA
AATAGCAAGTTAAAATAAGGCTAGTCCGTTATCAACTTGAAAAAGTGGCACCGAGTCGGTGCTTTTTTAA
GCTTGGCGTAACTAGATCTTGAGACAAATGGCAGTATTCATCCACAATTTTAAAAGAAAAGGGGGGATTG
GGGGGTACAGTGCAGGGGAAAGAATAGTAGACATAATAGCAACAGACATACAAACTAAAGAATTACAAAA
ACAAATTACAAAAATTCAAAATTTTCGGGTTTATTACAGGGACAGCAGAGATCCACTTTGGCGCCGGCTC
GAGGGGG
Features (pLannotate 1.2.2; 29 found; start..end, strand, type, name):
     14..80      +  CDS            small t antigen (fragment): SV40 (simian virus 40) small t antigen
    106..317     +  promoter       EF-1α core promoter: core promoter for human elongation factor EF-1α
    318..1256    +  intron         EF-1α intron A: intron upstream of the start codon of human EF-1α
   1278..1877    +  CDS            PuroR (fragment): puromycin N-acetyltransferase; pac from Streptomyces; confers resistance to puromycin
   1893..2481    +  misc_feature   WPRE: woodchuck hepatitis virus posttranscriptional regulatory element
   2532..2551    +  misc_feature   cPPT/CTS (fragment): central polypurine tract and central termination sequence of HIV-1
   2553..2786    +  LTR            3' LTR (ΔU3): self-inactivating 3' long terminal repeat (LTR) from HIV-1
   2864..2985    +  polyA_signal   SV40 poly(A) signal: SV40 polyadenylation signal
   3025..3160    +  rep_origin     SV40 ori: SV40 origin of replication
   3181..3199    -  promoter       T7 promoter: promoter for bacteriophage T7 RNA polymerase
   3207..3362    +  CDS            lacZα (fragment): LacZα fragment of β-galactosidase; lacZ fragment
   3367..3795    +  rep_origin     f1 ori (sequence partly withheld): f1 bacteriophage origin of replication; arrow indicates direction of (+) strand synthesis
   3848..3952    +  promoter       AmpR promoter: bla
   3953..4813    +  CDS            AmpR: β-lactamase; bla; confers resistance to ampicillin, carbenicillin, and related antibiotics
   4984..5572    +  rep_origin     ori: high-copy-number ColE1/pMB1/pBR322/pUC origin of replication
   5755..5847    +  CDS            lacI (fragment): lac repressor; lacI; The lac repressor binds to the lac operator to inhibit transcription in E. coli. This inhibition can be relieved by adding lactose or isopropyl-β-D-thiogalactopyranoside (IPTG).
   5860..5881    +  protein_bind   CAP binding site: CAP binding activates transcription in the presence of cAMP. E. coli catabolite activator protein
   5896..5926    +  promoter       lac promoter: promoter for the E. coli lac operon
   5934..5950    +  protein_bind   lac operator: The lac repressor binds to the lac operator to inhibit transcription in E. coli. This inhibition can be relieved by adding lactose or isopropyl-β-D-thiogalactopyranoside (IPTG). lac repressor encoded by lacI
   5995..6013    +  promoter       T3 promoter: promoter for bacteriophage T3 RNA polymerase
   6041..6267    +  promoter       RSV promoter: Rous sarcoma virus enhancer/promoter
   6268..6448    +  LTR            5' LTR (truncated): truncated 5' long terminal repeat (LTR) from HIV-1
   6495..6620    +  misc_feature   HIV-1 Ψ: packaging signal of human immunodeficiency virus type 1
   6604..6967    +  CDS            HIV-1 gag (fragment): gag protein from human immunodeficiency virus 1; gag
   7113..7346    +  misc_feature   RRE: The Rev response element (RRE) of HIV-1 allows for Rev-dependent mRNA export from the nucleus to the cytoplasm.
   7723..7749    +  CDS            Rev (fragment): human immunodeficiency virus 1 (HIV-1) Rev protein; rev; enhances nuclear export of unspliced and incompletely spliced viral mRNAs
   7753..7993    +  promoter       U6 promoter: RNA polymerase III promoter for human U6 snRNA
   8023..8098    +  misc_RNA       gRNA scaffold: guide RNA scaffold for the Streptococcus pyogenes CRISPR/Cas9 system
   8154..8271    +  misc_feature   cPPT/CTS: central polypurine tract and central termination sequence of HIV-1
