[The description below was written by a language model from this plasmid's Addgene catalogue record and pLannotate feature annotations shown in this document.]
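Description:
CSNK1D gRNA (BRDN0001146126) is a third-generation lentiviral guide RNA plasmid built on the lentiGuide-Puro backbone, designed to direct Streptococcus pyogenes Cas9 to the human casein kinase 1 delta gene (CSNK1D). It is propagated in E. coli as a high-copy plasmid through a ColE1/pUC-type origin with ampicillin selection from the β-lactamase gene. The bacterial portion also carries an f1 origin and remnants of a lac/T7/T3 cloning region.

The viral cassette begins with an RSV promoter fused to a truncated HIV-1 5' LTR, which makes genomic RNA production Tat-independent. This is followed by the Ψ packaging signal with a partial gag sequence, and then the Rev response element for nuclear export of the unspliced transcript. Downstream, the human U6 RNA polymerase III promoter drives the CSNK1D-specific spacer joined to the Cas9 gRNA scaffold. A central polypurine tract/termination sequence follows, which aids nuclear import of the viral genome. A second expression unit uses the EF-1α core promoter with its intron A to express puromycin N-acetyltransferase, allowing selection of transduced mammalian cells. WPRE enhances transcript expression, and the ΔU3 self-inactivating 3' LTR disables LTR promoter activity after integration. An SV40 polyadenylation signal and SV40 origin lie outside the LTRs.

The plasmid does not encode Cas9, so it must be used with a separate Cas9 vector or in cells already expressing the nuclease. According to the record, the guide was designed against two CSNK1D reference transcripts and belongs to a human kinome gRNA collection. It is suited to knockout studies of this kinase.
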