Addgene plasmid #76715: CSNK1D gRNA (BRDN0001146126)
Purpose: 3rd generation lentiviral gRNA plasmid targeting human CSNK1D
Depositing lab: John Doench & David Root. Depositing organization: Broad Institute. Publication: Optimized sgRNA design to maximize activity and minimize off-target effects of CRISPR-Cas9. Doench JG, Fusi N, Sullender M, Hegde M, Vaimberg EW, Donovan KF, Smith I, Tothova Z, Wilen C, Orchard R, Virgin HW, Listgarten J, Root DE. Nat Biotechnol. 2016 Jan 18. doi: 10.1038/nbt.3437. PubMed 26780180.
Backbone
  Vector backbone: lentiGuide-Puro
  Backbone manufacturer: Zhang Lab (Addgene plasmid # 52963)
  Vector type: Mammalian Expression, Lentiviral, CRISPR
  Selectable markers: Puromycin
Growth in bacteria
  Bacterial resistance: Ampicillin, 100 μg/mL
  Growth temperature: 37°C
  Growth strain: DH5alpha
  Copy number: High Copy
Gene/Insert
  Gene/Insert name: CSNK1D (alt names: CSNK1D; NM_001893.4)
  gRNA/shRNA sequence: AGAGGGGGACTACAACGTCA
  Species: H. sapiens (human)
  Entrez Gene: CSNK1D (a.k.a. ASPS, CKI-delta, CKId, CKIdelta, FASPS2, HCKID)
  Promoter: hU6
  Cloning method: Unknown
  Sequencing primers: 5′ U6-F; 3′ pS2-R
Terms and licenses: Academic/Nonprofit Terms; Industry Terms: Not Available to Industry
Depositor comments: The gRNA was designed to target the following Genbank reference sequence(s): NM_001893.4,NM_139062.2. Note that this plasmid does NOT contain Cas9. It should be used in conjunction with lentiCas9-Blast (Addgene #52962) or otherwise with cell lines already expressing Cas9. Browse the full kinome gRNA library at http://www.addgene.org/pooled-library/broadgpp-human-kinome/ or visit http://www.broadinstitute.org/rnai/public/ for detailed protocols and information.
How to cite: CSNK1D gRNA (BRDN0001146126) was a gift from John Doench & David Root (Addgene plasmid # 76715 ; http://n2t.net/addgene:76715 ; RRID:Addgene_76715)
