>Addgene plasmid #76715 | CSNK1D gRNA (BRDN0001146126) | depositor partial sequence | sequence record 144175 | Target Sequence
AGAGGGGGACTACAACGTCA
