>Addgene plasmid #76715 | CSNK1D gRNA (BRDN0001146126) | addgene partial sequence | sequence record 151061 | hU6-F 5'-GAGGGCCTATTTCCCATGATT-3'
GAGAGATAATTAGAATTAATTTGACTGTAAACACAAAGATATTAGTACAAAATACGTGACGTAGAAAGTA
ATAATTTCTTGGGTAGTTTGCAGTTTTAAAATTATGTTTTAAAATGGACTATCATATGCTTACCGTAACT
TGAAAGTATTTCGATTTCTTGGCTTTATATATCTTGTGGAAAGGACGAAACACCGAGAGGGGGACTACAA
CGTCAGTTTTAGAGCTAGAAATAGCAAGTTAAAATAAGGCTAGTCCGTTATCAACTTGAAAAAGTGGCAC
CGAGTCGGTGCTTTTTTAAGCTTGGCGTAACTAGATCTTGAGACAAATGGCAGTATTCATCCACAATTTT
AAAAGAAAAGGGGGGATTGGGGGGTACAGTGCAGGGGAAAGAATAGTAGACATAATAGCAACAGACATAC
AAACTAAAGAATTACAAAAACAAATTACAAAAATTCAAAATTTTCGGGTTTATTACAGGGACAGCAGAGA
TCCACTTTGGCGCCGGCTCGAGGGGGCCCGGGTGCAAAGATGGATAAAGTTTTAAACAGAGAGGAATCTT
TGCAGCTAATGGACCTTCTAGGTCTTGAAAGGAGTGGGAATTGGCTCCGGTGCCCGTCAGTGGGCAGAGC
GCACATCGCCCACAGTCCCCGAGAAGTTGGGGGGAGGGGTCGGCAATTGATCCGGTGCCTAGAGAAGGTG
GCGCGGGGTAAACTGGGAAAGTGATGTCGTGTACTGGCTCCGCCTTTTTCCCGAGGGTGGG
